Addgene plasmid #26142: pPR244-eIF3c
Depositing lab: Phillip Newmark. Depositing organization: University of Illinois at Urbana-Champaign. Publication: A functional genomic screen in planarians identifies novel regulators of germ cell development. Wang Y, Stary JM, Wilhelm JE, Newmark PA. Genes Dev. 2010 Sep 15. 24(18):2081-92. 10.1101/gad.1951010 PubMed 20844018.
Backbone
  Vector backbone: pPR244
  Backbone size w/o insert (bp): 2650
  Vector type: RNAi
Growth in bacteria
  Bacterial resistance: Kanamycin, 50 μg/mL
  Growth temperature: 37°C
  Growth strain: DH5alpha
  Growth instructions: HT115(DE3)
  Copy number: Unknown
Gene/Insert
  Gene/Insert name: Smed-eIF3c (alt name: eIF3c)
  Species: Schmidtea mediterranea
  Insert size (bp): 1158
  GenBank ID: HM055595
  Cloning method: Restriction Enzyme
  Sequencing primers: 5′ CCTCGAGGTCGACGGTATC; 3′ AACAAAAGCTGGAGCTCCAC
Terms and licenses: Academic/Nonprofit Terms; Industry Terms: Not Available to Industry
How to cite: pPR244-eIF3c was a gift from Phillip Newmark (Addgene plasmid # 26142 ; http://n2t.net/addgene:26142 ; RRID:Addgene_26142)
