[The description below was written by a language model from this plasmid's Addgene catalogue record.]
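Description:
pPR244-eIF3c is an RNAi plasmid built on the pPR244 backbone (about 2.65 kb without insert) and carries a 1158 bp fragment of Smed-eIF3c, the gene for eukaryotic translation initiation factor 3 subunit c in the planarian flatworm Schmidtea mediterranea. The insert was introduced by restriction enzyme cloning. The plasmid is selected in bacteria with kanamycin, and its copy number is listed as unknown. No feature table accompanies the entry, so the origin of replication, the promoters flanking the insert and any other regulatory elements are not stated in the record.

The entry names a standard E. coli cloning strain for propagation and also lists HT115(DE3). That strain lacks RNase III and expresses T7 RNA polymerase under inducible control, and it is the usual host for producing double-stranded RNA from an insert transcribed in both directions. This suggests the construct is meant for bacterially expressed dsRNA, which in planarian work is commonly delivered by feeding to knock down the matching endogenous transcript. The record does not describe the promoter arrangement, so this remains an inference.

The plasmid was deposited with a functional genomic screen in planarians that sought new regulators of germ cell development. It would therefore serve as the reagent for depleting eIF3c to test that gene's role in germ cell formation or maintenance in S. mediterranea. The cloned fragment could also serve as a template for other gene-specific RNA work, although the record does not mention such uses.
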