>Addgene plasmid #26142 | pPR244-eIF3c | addgene partial sequence | sequence record 32250 | 26142 with pPR244-F
CCAAGCATTGGCAGATCTCCAAGGCTCTGGGCGATTAAAAGAATTATTGGCACAAGGAATCGCTCCAAAT
CGATATGAAAGAACGAAGGATGAAGAAAATAGAGAAAAGGCTCGTTTACTACCGTATCATCAGCATATCA
ATTTAGAGTTAATGGAATGCGTTTATCTGGTATCAGCAATGTTATCGGATGTGAATCACTGCTTGACTCA
TTATCCAGACGGCCGCAGAAGAATGATTTCCAGAAATTTCCACCATGTCCTGAAAAGTAGTGAACGACAA
ACATTGGTAGGATCACCGGAAACGGTGAGGGATCACGTCGTTGCAGCTTCCAAGGCATTATTTGTCGGAG
ATTGGCAGAATACCGTTAAAAATATTGTAAATCCGAAAATGAATTCAAAAGTCTGGGATTTATTCCATGA
ATCTTCAGCAGTTAAGCAGATGTTGATTGAGAAAATAAAAATGGAAGCTCTGCGAACGTTCTTATTGGGC
CACAGTTCGATTTGTGATTCATTGAGCCTGTCGTTTTTAGAGAAGCAATTTGATTTGGAAATAAAAATAA
TCCATCAGATTATCAGTAAAATGATTCTCATGGACGAGTTGATGGCATCGCTCAATGATCCAACAAATTG
TTTGATCATGCATCGCAGTGAGCCTTCAAAATTGCAGGCTATGGCCTTGCGATTGGCTGAGAGAGTGAAC
CAGTTGGGAGAACTAAATGAGCGGTTAATCGAAATCCGCAACACTGTCGTCCTTCCAGTCAGAGGAAGAT
TTAATGCAACTTAAATTTCTGAATTTGAA
